>Addgene plasmid #27873 | pUT1805-HQ858791 | depositor full sequence | sequence record 13147 | Author sequence
CAAATAATGATTTTATTTTGACTGATAGTGACCTGTTCGTTGCAACAAATTGATGAGCAATGCTTTTTTA
TAATGCCAACTTTGTACAAAAAAGCAGGCTCCGCGGCCGCCTTGTTTAACTTTAAGAAGGAGCCCTTCAC
CATGGCTGGAAGTGCGCCGGCGACGGCGATGGACAAGACCAGCTTTGCCACCACGTGCAGCCTGCTGAGC
CAGTACGTCAAGGAGAAGAAGGGCGGCCTGCTGCAGGGCCTTGGTGCCCTCGCCATGGCGCCGGCAGCTG
GAGAAGGAGCTTTCCGGCCGCCGACCACCATGAACTTGCTGTCAGCTCTCGACGACGCGCCGGCCGAGGA
GCGCAGCGAGAAGGCCACCGCCGGGGAGCCAAAACACCAGGACAAATGCACCGGCGGAAATCCAAGGGAG
GAGGCAGCCGGAGAGGAGGAGGAGGAGGCGCAGCAGCTGACCATCTTCTACGGCGGCAGAGTGGTCGTCT
TCGACATGTTCCCCTCCGCCAAGGTCGAGGACCTGCTGCAGATCATGAGCCCTGGCGGCGACGGCGTGGA
CAGGGCAGGCGGTGCCACTGTCCCTACGCGGAGCCTGCATAGGCCTTCACACGACAGCCTCTCTGATCTG
CCGATTGCGAGGAGGAATTCGCTCCACAGGTTTCTTGAGAAGAGAAAGGACAGGATAACTGCAAAGGCGC
CATACCAACAAGTCAACAGCTCTGTTGTTGGCGTCGAGGCGTCCAAGCAGGCGGCTGGAGCTGGGGTGGA
AAAACCTTGGCTGGGGCTGGGCCAAGAAGCGACAACAGCGAAGCTGGAGATGAAGGGTGGGCGCGCCGAC
CCAGCTTTCTTGTACAAAGTTGGCATTATAAGAAAGCATTGCTTATCAATTTGTTGCAACGAACAGGTCA
CTATCAGTCAAAATAAAATCATTATTTGCCATCCAGCTGATATCCCCTATAGTGAGTCGTATTACATGGT
CATAGCTGTTTCCTGGCAGCTCTGGCCCGTGTCTCAAAATCTCTGATGTTACATTGCACAAGATAAAAAT
ATATCATCATGAACAATAAAACTGTCTGCTTACATAAACAGTAATACAAGGGGTGTTATGAGCCATATTC
AACGGGAAACGTCGAGGCCGCGATTAAATTCCAACATGGATGCTGATTTATATGGGTATAAATGGGCTCG
CGATAATGTCGGGCAATCAGGTGCGACAATCTATCGCTTGTATGGGAAGCCCGATGCGCCAGAGTTGTTT
CTGAAACATGGCAAAGGTAGCGTTGCCAATGATGTTACAGATGAGATGGTCAGACTAAACTGGCTGACGG
AATTTATGCCTCTTCCGACCATCAAGCATTTTATCCGTACTCCTGATGATGCATGGTTACTCACCACTGC
GATCCCCGGAAAAACAGCATTCCAGGTATTAGAAGAATATCCTGATTCAGGTGAAAATATTGTTGATGCG
CTGGCAGTGTTCCTGCGCCGGTTGCATTCGATTCCTGTTTGTAATTGTCCTTTTAACAGCGATCGCGTAT
TTCGTCTCGCTCAGGCGCAATCACGAATGAATAACGGTTTGGTTGATGCGAGTGATTTTGATGACGAGCG
TAATGGCTGGCCTGTTGAACAAGTCTGGAAAGAAATGCATAAACTTTTGCCATTCTCACCGGATTCAGTC
GTCACTCATGGTGATTTCTCACTTGATAACCTTATTTTTGACGAGGGGAAATTAATAGGTTGTATTGATG
TTGGACGAGTCGGAATCGCAGACCGATACCAGGATCTTGCCATCCTATGGAACTGCCTCGGTGAGTTTTC
TCCTTCATTACAGAAACGGCTTTTTCAAAAATATGGTATTGATAATCCTGATATGAATAAATTGCAGTTT
CATTTGATGCTCGATGAGTTTTTCTAATCAGAATTGGTTAATTGGTTGTAACACTGGCAGAGCATTACGC
TGACTTGACGGGACGGCGCAAGCTCATGACCAAAATCCCTTAACGTGAGTTACGCGTCGTTCCACTGAGC
GTCAGACCCCGTAGAAAAGATCAAAGGATCTTCTTGAGATCCTTTTTTTCTGCGCGTAATCTGCTGCTTG
CAAACAAAAAAACCACCGCTACCAGCGGTGGTTTGTTTGCCGGATCAAGAGCTACCAACTCTTTTTCCGA
AGGTAACTGGCTTCAGCAGAGCGCAGATACCAAATACTGTCCTTCTAGTGTAGCCGTAGTTAGGCCACCA
CTTCAAGAACTCTGTAGCACCGCCTACATACCTCGCTCTGCTAATCCTGTTACCAGTGGCTGCTGCCAGT
GGCGATAAGTCGTGTCTTACCGGGTTGGACTCAAGACGATAGTTACCGGATAAGGCGCAGCGGTCGGGCT
GAACGGGGGGTTCGTGCACACAGCCCAGCTTGGAGCGAACGACCTACACCGAACTGAGATACCTACAGCG
TGAGCATTGAGAAAGCGCCACGCTTCCCGAAGGGAGAAAGGCGGACAGGTATCCGGTAAGCGGCAGGGTC
GGAACAGGAGAGCGCACGAGGGAGCTTCCAGGGGGAAACGCCTGGTATCTTTATAGTCCTGTCGGGTTTC
GCCACCTCTGACTTGAGCGTCGATTTTTGTGATGCTCGTCAGGGGGGCGGAGCCTATGGAAAAACGCCAG
CAACGCGGCCTTTTTACGGTTCCTGGCCTTTTGCTGGCCTTTTGCTCACATGTTCTTTCCTGCGTTATCC
CCTGATTCTGTGGATAACCGTATTACCGCCTTTGAGTGAGCTGATACCGCTCGCCGCAGCCGAACGACCG
AGCGCAGCGAGTCAGTGAGCGAGGAAGCGGAAGAGCGCCCAATACGCAAACCGCCTCTCCCCGCGCGTTG
GCCGATTCATTAATGCAGCTGGCACGACAGGTTTCCCGACTGGAAAGCGGGCAGTGAGCGCAACGCAATT
AATACGCGTACCGCTAGCCAGGAAGAGTTTGTAGAAACGCAAAAAGGCCATCCGTCAGGATGGCCTTCTG
CTTAGTTTGATGCCTGGCAGTTTATGGCGGGCGTCCTGCCCGCCACCCTCCGGGCCGTTGCTTCACAACG
TTCAAATCCGCTCCCGGCGGATTTGTCCTACTCAGGAGAGCGTTCACCGACAAACAACAGATAAAACGAA
AGGCCCAGTCTTCCGACTGAGCCTTTCGTTTTATTTGATGCCTGGCAGTTCCCTACTCTCGCGTTAACGC
TAGCATGGATGTTTTCCCAGTCACGACGTTGTAAAACGACGGCCAGTCTTAAGCTCGGGCCC
Features (pLannotate 1.2.2; 11 found; start..end, strand, type, name):
      1..100     +  protein_bind   attL1: mutant version of attL; recombination site for the Gateway® LR reaction LR Clonase™
    112..132     +  RBS            RBS: efficient ribosome binding site from bacteriophage T7 gene 10 (Olins and Rangwala, 1989)
    142..804     +  CDS            TIFY10C: TI10C_ORYSJ - Also known as JAZ8 From Oryza sativa subsp. japonica (Rice).
    839..938     -  protein_bind   attL2: mutant version of attL; recombination site for the Gateway® LR reaction LR Clonase™
    956..974     -  promoter       T7 promoter: promoter for bacteriophage T7 RNA polymerase
   1108..1917    +  CDS            KanR: aminoglycoside phosphotransferase; aph(3')-Ia; confers resistance to kanamycin in bacteria or G418 (Geneticin®) in eukaryotes
   2064..2652    +  rep_origin     ori: high-copy-number ColE1/pMB1/pBR322/pUC origin of replication
   2835..2927    +  CDS            lacI (fragment): lac repressor; lacI; The lac repressor binds to the lac operator to inhibit transcription in E. coli. This inhibition can be relieved by adding lactose or isopropyl-β-D-thiogalactopyranoside (IPTG).
   2982..3009    -  terminator     rrnB T2 terminator: transcription terminator T2 from the E. coli rrnB gene
   3141..3184    +  terminator     rrnB T1 terminator: Escherichia coli rrnB; transcription terminator T1 from the E. coli rrnB gene
   3231..3267    -  CDS            lacZα (fragment): LacZα fragment of β-galactosidase; lacZ fragment
