[The description below was written by a language model from this plasmid's Addgene catalogue record and pLannotate feature annotations shown in this document.]
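Description:
pUT1805-HQ858791 is a Gateway entry clone built on the Invitrogen pENTR/SD backbone (2,601 bp without insert; 3,282 nt in total according to the depositor's full sequence). It is maintained in E. coli under kanamycin selection through an aph(3')-Ia KanR gene and replicates from a ColE1/pUC-type origin. The feature annotation calls this origin high-copy, whereas the catalogue entry lists the plasmid as low copy. The rrnB T1 and T2 terminators lie upstream of the cloning region, where they shield the insert from read-through transcription originating in the backbone. The short lacI and lacZα fragments detected by the annotation appear to be vector remnants rather than functional genes.

The payload is a 681 bp coding sequence for a Zea mays TIFY-family transcription factor, PCR-amplified from a full-length cDNA clone of the Maize Full-length cDNA Project and cloned with its native stop codon included. The automated annotation labels this ORF by similarity to rice TIFY10C (JAZ8), which reflects homology rather than origin, since the insert is from maize. The ORF sits between attL1 and attL2 sites, so an LR Clonase reaction can transfer it in a defined orientation into any attR-containing destination vector. A bacteriophage T7 gene 10 ribosome binding site lies just upstream of the start codon, characteristic of the SD version of pENTR, and supports translation in prokaryotic destination vectors. Because the stop codon is retained, the clone suits native or N-terminally tagged expression rather than C-terminal fusions. A T7 promoter lies beyond attL2 on the opposite strand. The entry clone itself carries no promoter positioned to express the ORF. It belongs to the Maize TFome collection of transcription factor ORFs for functional genomics.
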