Addgene plasmid #27873: pUT1805-HQ858791
Depositing lab: John Gray & Erich Grotewold. Depositing organization: University of Toledo. Publication: The Maize TFome--development of a transcription factor open reading frame collection for functional genomics. Burdo B, Gray J, Goetting-Minesky MP, Wittler B, Hunt M, Li T, Velliquette D, Thomas J, Gentzel I, dos Santos Brito M, Mejia-Guerra MK, Connolly LN, Qaisi D, Li W, Casas MI, Doseff AI, Grotewold E. Plant J. 2014 Oct;80(2):356-66. doi: 10.1111/tpj.12623. Epub 2014 Aug 26. PubMed 25053252.
Backbone
  Vector backbone: pENTR/SD
  Backbone manufacturer: Invitrogen
  Backbone size w/o insert (bp): 2601
  Vector type: Entry vector
Growth in bacteria
  Bacterial resistance: Kanamycin, 50 μg/mL
  Growth temperature: 37°C
  Growth strain: DH5alpha
  Growth instructions: E. coli TOP10
  Copy number: Low Copy
Gene/Insert
  Gene/Insert name: TIFY transcription factor from DV520946
  Species: Zea mays
  Insert size (bp): 681
  GenBank ID: HQ858791
  Cloning method: Restriction Enzyme
  Sequencing primers: 5′ M13 For; 3′ M13 Rev
Terms and licenses: Academic/Nonprofit Terms; Industry Terms: Not Available to Industry
Depositor comments: This CDS was amplified using PCR from a full length cDNA template from the Maize Full-length cDNA Project (www.maizecdna.org) and the PCR product included the stop codon. The PCR product was cloned into a Gateway pENTR/SD vector. Further information on this gene may be obtained at www.grassius.org using the GenBank number. (The second half of the plasmid name is the GenBank Number for the sequence of the insert)
How to cite: pUT1805-HQ858791 was a gift from John Gray & Erich Grotewold (Addgene plasmid # 27873 ; http://n2t.net/addgene:27873 ; RRID:Addgene_27873)
