>Addgene plasmid #27873 | pUT1805-HQ858791 | addgene partial sequence | sequence record 34163 | 27873 with M13pUC-fwd
ATGATTTTATTTTGACTGATAGTGACCTGTTCGTTGCAACAAATTGATGAGCAATGCTTTTTTATAATGC
CAACTTTGTACAAAAAAGCAGGCTCCGCGGCCGCCTTGTTTAACTTTAAGAAGGAGCCCTTCACCATGGC
TGGAAGTGCGCCGGCGACGGCGATGGACAAGACCAGCTTTGCCACCACGTGCAGCCTGCTGAGCCAGTAC
GTCAAGGAGAAGAAGGGCGGCCTGCTGCAGGGCCTTGGTGCCCTCGCCATGGCGCCGGCAGCTGGAGAAG
GAGCTTTCCGGCCGCCGACCACCATGAACTTGCTGTCAGCTCTCGACGACGCGCCGGCCGAGGAGCGCAG
CGAGAAGGCCACCGCCGGGGAGCCAAAACACCAGGACAAATGCACCGGCGGAAATCCAAGGGAGGAGGCA
GCCGGAGAGGAGGAGGAGGAGGCGCAGCAGCTGACCATCTTCTACGGCGGCAGAGTGGTCGTCTTCGACA
TGTTCCCCTCCGCCAAGGTCGAGGACCTGCTGCAGATCATGAGCCCTGGCGGCGACGGCGTGGACAGGGC
AGGCGGTGCCACTGTCCCTACGCGGAGCCTGCATAGGCCTTCACACGACAGCCTCTCTGATCTGCCGATT
GCGAGGAGGAATTCGCTCCACAGGTTTCTTGAGAAGAGAAAGGACAGGATAACTGCAAAGGCGCCATACC
AACAAGTCAACAGCTCTGTTGTTGGCGTCGAGGCGTCCAAGCAGGCGGCTGGAGCTGGGGTGGAAAAACC
TTGGCTGGGGCTGGGCCAAGAAGCGACAACAGCGAAGCTGGAGATGAAGGGTGGGCGCGCCGACCCAGCT
TTCTTGTACAAAGTTGGCATTATAAGAAAGCATTGCTTA
